Addgene plasmid #113983: pOGG009
Purpose: Vector construction module. Gentamicin resistance module for construction of Golden Gate cloning vectors
Depositing lab: Philip Poole. Depositing organization: University of Oxford. Publication: A Bacterial Expression Vector Archive (BEVA) for Flexible Modular Assembly of Golden Gate-Compatible Vectors. Geddes BA, Mendoza-Suarez MA, Poole PS. Front Microbiol. 2019 Jan 14;9:3345. doi: 10.3389/fmicb.2018.03345. eCollection 2018. PubMed 30692983.
Backbone
  Vector backbone: pLVC-P2-gent
  Vector type: Bacterial Expression
Growth in bacteria
  Bacterial resistance: Spectinomycin, 50 μg/mL
  Growth temperature: 37°C
  Growth strain: DH5alpha
  Copy number: High Copy
Gene/Insert
  Gene/Insert name: Gentamicin
  Species: Synthetic
  Mutation: Domesticated for Golden Gate cloning
  Cloning method: Unknown
Terms and licenses: Academic/Nonprofit Terms; Industry Terms: Not Available to Industry
Depositor comments: pLVC-P2-gent. Backbone from Invitrogen for synthesised parts. Please visit https://www.biorxiv.org/content/early/2018/08/16/392423 for bioRxiv preprint.
How to cite: pOGG009 was a gift from Philip Poole (Addgene plasmid # 113983 ; http://n2t.net/addgene:113983 ; RRID:Addgene_113983)
