[The description below was written by a language model from this plasmid's Addgene catalogue record and pLannotate feature annotations shown in this document.]
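Description:
pOGG009 is a small (about 3.3 kb) high-copy E. coli plasmid that serves as a part-donor module in the Bacterial Expression Vector Archive (BEVA), a toolkit for assembling Golden Gate-compatible bacterial vectors from interchangeable pieces. It is not an expression construct in its own right. It stores a gentamicin resistance module that can be combined with other modules, presumably parts such as origins and cloning sites, to build new vectors. The backbone, recorded as pLVC-P2-gent, is a commercial carrier plasmid of the type used to deliver synthesised DNA parts. It replicates from a ColE1/pUC-type origin and is selected with spectinomycin through an aadA (streptomycin/spectinomycin adenylyltransferase) gene. An AmpR (bla) promoter lies upstream of aadA in the same orientation and probably drives its expression.

The payload is a synthetic gentamicin cassette comprising the class 1 integron Pc promoter followed by the aacC1 gentamicin acetyltransferase coding sequence (GmR). The record notes that it was "domesticated" for Golden Gate cloning, which normally means that internal recognition sites for the Type IIS enzymes used in assembly were removed so the module survives digestion intact. The record does not name the flanking Type IIS sites or overhangs that release the module, and they are not annotated in the feature table.

The other annotations are short fragments: M13 origin, lacZα, lacI, RSF origin, a second small piece of aacC1 next to aadA, and a T7 promoter. These appear to be backbone remnants or sequence-similarity hits rather than functional elements. Because the carrier is spectinomycin-selected while the module confers gentamicin resistance, assembled vectors can in principle be distinguished from the donor plasmid by the antibiotic used.
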