Features (pLannotate 1.2.2; 11 found; start..end, strand, type, name):
      3..134     -  rep_origin     M13 ori (fragment): M13 bacteriophage origin of replication; arrow indicates direction of (+) strand synthesis
    155..311     -  CDS            lacZα (fragment): LacZα fragment of β-galactosidase; lacZ fragment
    320..338     +  promoter       T7 promoter: promoter for bacteriophage T7 RNA polymerase
    390..418     +  promoter       Pc promoter: intI1 (promoter lies within the coding sequence); class 1 integron promoter
    607..1140    +  CDS            GmR: gentamycin acetyltransferase; aacC1; confers resistance to gentamycin
   1237..1284    -  CDS            lacI (fragment): lac repressor; lacI; The lac repressor binds to the lac operator to inhibit transcription in E. coli. This inhibition can be relieved by adding lactose or isopropyl-β-D-thiogalactopyranoside (IPTG).
   1321..1361    -  rep_origin     RSF ori (fragment): Plasmids containing the RSF 1030 origin of replication can be propagated in E. coli cells that contain additional plasmids with compatible origins.
   1439..2027    -  rep_origin     ori: high-copy-number ColE1/pMB1/pBR322/pUC origin of replication
   2204..2992    -  CDS            aadA: S3AD_ECOLX - Experimental evidence at protein level: Swiss-Prot protein existence level 1. Mediates bacterial resistance to the antibiotics streptomycin and spectinomycin. From Escherichia coli.
   2999..3055    -  CDS            aacC1 (fragment): AACC1_PSEAI - Experimental evidence at protein level: Swiss-Prot protein existence level 1. Responsible for gentamicin resistance and has a limited substrate range. From Pseudomonas aeruginosa.
   3212..3316    -  promoter       AmpR promoter: bla
>Addgene plasmid #113983 | pOGG009 | addgene full sequence | sequence record 223417 | Addgene NGS Result
CTAAATTGTAAGCGTTAATATTTTGTTAAAATTCGCGTTAAATTTTTGTTAAATCAGCTCATTTTTTAAC
CAATAGGCCGAAATCGGCAAAATCCCTTATAAATCAAAAGAATAGACCGAGATAGGGTTGAGTGGCCGCT
ACAGGGCGCTCCCATTCGCCATTCAGGCTGCGCAACTGTTGGGAAGGGCGTTTCGGTGCGGGCCTCTTCG
CTATTACGCCAGCTGGCGAAAGGGGGATGTGCTGCAAGGCGATTAAGTTGGGTAACGCCAGGGTTTTCCC
AGTCACGACGTTGTAAAACGACGGCCAGTGAGCGCGACGTAATACGACTCACTATAGGGCGAATTGAGTG
AAGGCCGTCAAGGCCGCATCACTCTGTGCGTCTCAGCAATTGACATAAGCCTGTTCGGTTCGTAAACTGT
AATGCAAGTAGCGTATGCGCTCACGCAACTGGTCCAGAACCTTGACCGAACGCAGCGGTGGTAACGGCGC
AGTGGCGGTTTTCATGGCTTGTTATGACTGTTTTTTTGTACAGCCTATGCCTCGGGCATCCAAGCAGCAA
GCGCGTTACGCCGTGGGTCGATGTTTGATGTTATGGAGCAGCAACGATGTTACGCAGCAGCAACGATGTT
ACGCAGCAGGGCAGTCGCCCTAAAACAAAGTTAGGTGGCTCAAGTATGGGCATCATTCGCACATGTAGGC
TCGGCCCTGACCAAGTCAAATCCATGCGGGCTGCTCTTGATCTTTTCGGTCGTGAGTTCGGCGACGTAGC
CACCTACTCCCAACATCAGCCGGACTCCGATTACCTCGGGAACTTGCTCCGTAGTAAGACATTCATCGCG
CTTGCTGCCTTCGACCAAGAAGCGGTTGTTGGCGCTCTCGCGGCTTACGTTCTGCCCAAGTTTGAGCAGC
CGCGTAGTGAGATCTATATCTATGATCTCGCAGTCTCCGGAGAGCACCGGAGGCAGGGCATTGCCACCGC
GCTCATCAATCTCCTCAAGCATGAGGCCAACGCGCTTGGTGCTTATGTGATCTACGTGCAAGCAGATTAC
GGTGACGATCCCGCAGTGGCTCTCTATACAAAGTTGGGCATACGGGAAGAAGTGATGCACTTTGATATCG
ACCCAAGTACCGCCACCTAACAATTCGTTCAAGCCGAGATCGGCTTCCCGGCCGCGGAGTTGTTCGGTAA
ATTGACTATGAGACGCACGAAGTGCTGGGCCTCATGGGCCTTCACTTCACTGCCCGCTTTCCAGTCGGGA
AACCTGTCGTGCCAGCTGCATTAACATGGTCATAGCTGTTTCCTTGCGTATTGGGCGCTCTCCGCTTCCT
CGCTCACTGACTCGCTGCGCTCGGTCGTTCGGGTAAAGCCTGGGGTGCCTAATGAGCAAAAGGCCAGCAA
AAGGCCAGGAACCGTAAAAAGGCCGCGTTGCTGGCGTTTTTCCATAGGCTCCGCCCCCCTGACGAGCATC
ACAAAAATCGACGCTCAAGTCAGAGGTGGCGAAACCCGACAGGACTATAAAGATACCAGGCGTTTCCCCC
TGGAAGCTCCCTCGTGCGCTCTCCTGTTCCGACCCTGCCGCTTACCGGATACCTGTCCGCCTTTCTCCCT
TCGGGAAGCGTGGCGCTTTCTCATAGCTCACGCTGTAGGTATCTCAGTTCGGTGTAGGTCGTTCGCTCCA
AGCTGGGCTGTGTGCACGAACCCCCCGTTCAGCCCGACCGCTGCGCCTTATCCGGTAACTATCGTCTTGA
GTCCAACCCGGTAAGACACGACTTATCGCCACTGGCAGCAGCCACTGGTAACAGGATTAGCAGAGCGAGG
TATGTAGGCGGTGCTACAGAGTTCTTGAAGTGGTGGCCTAACTACGGCTACACTAGAAGAACAGTATTTG
GTATCTGCGCTCTGCTGAAGCCAGTTACCTTCGGAAAAAGAGTTGGTAGCTCTTGATCCGGCAAACAAAC
CACCGCTGGTAGCGGTGGTTTTTTTGTTTGCAAGCAGCAGATTACGCGCAGAAAAAAAGGATATCAAGAA
GATCCTTTGATCTTTTCTACGGGGTCTGACGCTCAGTGGAACGAAAACTCACGTTAAGGGATTTTGGTCA
TGAGATTATCAAAAAGGATCTTCACCTAGATCCTTTTAAATTAAAAATGAAGTTTTAAATCAATCTAAAG
TATATATGAGTAAACTTGGTCTGACAGTTATTATTTACCCACCACTTTGGTAATTTCGCCTTTCACGTAA
TGCACAAATTCTTCCAGCTGATCCGCACGGCTGGCCAGACGATCTTCTTCCTGGCCCAGATACGCCTGAC
GCGCTTCCAGAATCACCGGCTGATACTGCGCCGGCAGACGTTCCATGGCCCAATCCGCCGCCACATCTTT
CGGCGCAATTTTGCCGGTCACCGCGCTATACCAAATACGGCTCAGGGTCAGCACCACGTTGCGTTCATCA
CCCGCCCAATCCGGCGGGCTGTTCCACAGGGTCAGGGTTTCGTTCAGCGCTTCAAACAGGTCCTGTTCCG
GCACCGGATCAAACAGTTCTTCCGCTGCCGGACCAACCAGCGCCACGCTATGTTCACGCGCTTTGGTCAG
CAGAATGGCCAGATCGATATCAATGGTCGCCGGTTCAAAAATGCCGGCCAGAATATCGTTACGCTGCCAT
TCGCCAAACTGCAGCTCACGTTTCGCCGGATAACGCCACGGAATAATGTCATCATGCACCACGATGGTCA
CTTCCACCGCACGCAGAATTTCGCTTTCACCCGGGCTCGCGCTGGTTTCCAGCAGATCGTTAATCAGCGC
ACGACGGGTGGTTTCATCCAGACGCACGGTCACGGTCACCAGCAGATCAATATCGCTATGCGGTTTCAGG
CCGCCATCCACCGCGCTGCCATACAGATGCACGGCCAGCAGGGTCGGTTCCAGATGACGTTCAATCACGC
CCACCACTTCAGACAGCTGGGTGCTCACTTCCGCAATCACCGCTTCACGCATAATGTTCAGTTTGGTTTT
CGGACGGCTGCCCTGCTGGGTCACATCGTTGCTGCTCCACAGCATCAGGCAACGGCCCACCGCATAACGC
GCCTGCTGTTTGCTCGCACGCGGCATGCTCTGCACGCCAAAAAAGCAATCATAGCACGCCATAAACACCG
CCACCGCACCATTACCGCCGCTACGTTCGGTCAGGGTACGGCTCCAATTACGGCTACGCATACTCTTCCT
TTTTCAATATTATTGAAGCATTTATCAGGGTTATTGTCTCATGAGCGGATACATATTTGAATGTATTTAG
AAAAATAAACAAATAGGGGTTCCGCGCACATTTCCCCGAAAAGTGCCAC
